Addgene plasmid #168079: cyterm-ymVenus pDRF1-GW
Purpose: Expresses Cyterm-mVenus to check for monomericity.
Depositing lab: Bas Teusink. Depositing organization: Vrije Universiteit Amsterdam. Publication: In vivo characterisation of fluorescent proteins in budding yeast. Botman D, de Groot DH, Schmidt P, Goedhart J, Teusink B. Sci Rep. 2019 Feb 19;9(1):2234. doi: 10.1038/s41598-019-38913-z. PubMed 30783202.
Backbone
  Vector backbone: pDRF1-GW
  Vector type: Yeast Expression
  Selectable markers: URA3
Growth in bacteria
  Bacterial resistance: Ampicillin, 100 μg/mL
  Growth temperature: 37°C
  Growth strain: DH5alpha
  Copy number: High Copy
Gene/Insert
  Gene/Insert name: cyterm-mVenus
  Species: Synthetic
  Cloning method: Restriction Enzyme; 5′ cloning site Unknown (unknown if destroyed); 3′ cloning site Unknown (unknown if destroyed)
Terms and licenses: Academic/Nonprofit Terms; Industry Terms: Not Available to Industry
How to cite: cyterm-ymVenus pDRF1-GW was a gift from Bas Teusink (Addgene plasmid # 168079 ; http://n2t.net/addgene:168079 ; RRID:Addgene_168079)
