[The description below was written by a language model from this plasmid's Addgene catalogue record and pLannotate feature annotations shown in this document.]
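Description:
cyterm-ymVenus pDRF1-GW is a yeast expression plasmid built on the pDRF1-GW backbone, an episomal E. coli/Saccharomyces cerevisiae shuttle vector. In bacteria it is maintained at high copy through a ColE1/pUC-type origin and selected with ampicillin via the β-lactamase gene. In yeast it replicates from the 2μ origin and is selected by uracil prototrophy through URA3 with its own promoter, a marker that can also be counterselected with 5-FOA. An f1 origin and remnants of lac, T7 and cloning-site sequences are carried over from the parental backbone.

The payload sits between attB1 and attB2 Gateway recombination sites, although the catalogue lists restriction cloning with unknown sites. It consists of a short fragment matching the N-terminus of rabbit cytochrome P450 2C1 (the "CytERM" endoplasmic reticulum membrane anchor), joined through a short linker region to a fluorescent protein coding sequence of about 720 bp, followed by the ADH1 terminator. The annotation software labels this reading frame as yeGFP. Given the plasmid name and insert description, it most likely represents a yeast codon-optimised mVenus, a closely related GFP derivative. The promoter driving the fusion is not explicitly annotated or stated in the record; only fragmentary matches to yeast genomic sequences lie upstream of attB1.

The stated purpose is to express CytERM-mVenus to check for monomericity. Anchoring a fluorescent protein on the cytoplasmic face of the ER lets any tendency to oligomerise show up as abnormal, stacked membrane structures visible by microscopy. The plasmid belongs to a study characterising fluorescent proteins in vivo in budding yeast.
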