Features (pLannotate 1.2.2; 28 found; start..end, strand, type, name):
    222..246     +  protein_bind   attB1: mutant version of attB; recombination site for the Gateway® BP reaction BP Clonase™
    247..270     +  misc_feature   MCS (fragment): multiple cloning site
    314..400     +  CDS            CYP2C1 (fragment): CP2C1_RABIT - Experimental evidence at protein level: Swiss-Prot protein existence level 1. Cytochromes P450 are a group of heme-thiolate monooxygenases. In liver microsomes, this enzyme is involved in an NADPH-dependent electron transport pathway. It oxidizes a variety of structurally unrelated compounds, including steroids, fatty acids, and xenobiotics. From Oryctolagus cuniculus (Rabbit).
    395..438     +  misc_feature   MCS (fragment): multiple cloning site
    452..1168    +  CDS            yeGFP: yeast-enhanced green fluorescent protein codons optimized for translation in S. cerevisiae and C. albicans
   1177..1201    -  protein_bind   attB2: mutant version of attB; recombination site for the Gateway® BP reaction BP Clonase™
   1229..1255    +  misc_feature   MCS (fragment): pBluescript multiple cloning site
   1264..1282    -  promoter       T7 promoter: promoter for bacteriophage T7 RNA polymerase
   1283..1426    +  CDS            ADH1 (fragment): ADH1_YEAST - Also known as ADC1. Experimental evidence at protein level: Swiss-Prot protein existence level 1. This isozyme preferentially catalyzes the conversion of primary unbranched alcohols to their corresponding aldehydes. Also shows activity toward secondary alcohols. From Saccharomyces cerevisiae (strain ATCC 204508 / S288c) (Baker's yeast).
   1430..1617    +  terminator     ADH1 terminator: S. cerevisiae ADH1; transcription terminator for the S. cerevisiae alcohol dehydrogenase 1 (ADH1) gene
   1625..1782    +  CDS            lacZα (fragment): LacZα fragment of β-galactosidase; lacZ fragment
   1788..1839    -  misc_feature   bom (fragment): basis of mobility region from pBR322
   1844..1927    +  CDS            RAF1 (fragment): RAF_YEAST - Experimental evidence at transcript level: Swiss-Prot protein existence level 2. Antagonizes transcriptional repression of recombinase FLP by REP1-REP2. May play a role in plasmid partitioning. From Saccharomyces cerevisiae (strain ATCC 204508 / S288c) (Baker's yeast).
   2081..3427    -  rep_origin     2μ ori: yeast 2μ plasmid origin of replication
   3432..3448    -  promoter       tet promoter (fragment): E. coli promoter for tetracycline efflux protein gene
   3538..4341    -  CDS            URA3: orotidine-5'-phosphate decarboxylase, required for uracil biosynthesis; S. cerevisiae URA3; yeast auxotrophic marker, counterselectable with 5-fluoroorotic acid (5-FOA)
   4342..4557    -  promoter       URA3 promoter: S. cerevisiae URA3
   4668..4772    +  promoter       AmpR promoter: bla
   4773..5633    +  CDS            AmpR: β-lactamase; bla; confers resistance to ampicillin, carbenicillin, and related antibiotics
   5804..6392    +  rep_origin     ori: high-copy-number ColE1/pMB1/pBR322/pUC origin of replication
   6575..6667    +  CDS            lacI (fragment): lac repressor; lacI; The lac repressor binds to the lac operator to inhibit transcription in E. coli. This inhibition can be relieved by adding lactose or isopropyl-β-D-thiogalactopyranoside (IPTG).
   6680..6701    +  protein_bind   CAP binding site: CAP binding activates transcription in the presence of cAMP. E. coli catabolite activator protein
   6716..6746    +  promoter       lac promoter: promoter for the E. coli lac operon
   6754..6770    +  protein_bind   lac operator: The lac repressor binds to the lac operator to inhibit transcription in E. coli. This inhibition can be relieved by adding lactose or isopropyl-β-D-thiogalactopyranoside (IPTG). lac repressor encoded by lacI
   6851..7279    -  rep_origin     f1 ori (sequence partly withheld): f1 bacteriophage origin of replication; arrow indicates direction of (+) strand synthesis
   7290..7544    -  CDS            BRP1 (fragment): BRP1_YEAST - Protein predicted: Swiss-Prot protein existence level 4. From Saccharomyces cerevisiae (strain ATCC 204508 / S288c) (Baker's yeast).
   7646..7662    -  promoter       ARG4 promoter (fragment): S. cerevisiae ARG4
   7767..7850    +  CDS            YG007_YEAST: Protein predicted: Swiss-Prot protein existence level 4. From Saccharomyces cerevisiae (strain ATCC 204508 / S288c) (Baker's yeast).
>Addgene plasmid #168079 | cyterm-ymVenus pDRF1-GW | addgene full sequence | sequence record 332102 | Addgene NGS Result
TTTTTCTCTTTCTTTCCTATAACACCAATAGTGAAAATCTTTTTTTCTTCTATATCTACAAAAACTTTTT
TTTTCTATCAACCTCGTTGATAAATTTTTTCTTTAACAATCGTTAATAATTAATTAATTGGAAAATAACC
ATTTTTTCTCTCTTTTATACACACATTCAAAAGAAAGAAAAAAAATATACCCCAGCCTCGACTAGTGAAT
TCGCGGCCATCACAAGTTTGTACAAAAAAGCAGGCTGCTAGCGCTACCGGACTCAGATCTGGTACCCCTT
GCAGCTTCCAGTTGTCAGGAAGAGAAGGCTCCCATGGATCCTGTGGTGGTGCTGGGGCTCTGTCTCTCCT
GTTTGCTTCTCCTTTCACTCTGGAAACAGAGCTATGGGGGAGGGAAGCTTCGAATTCTGCAGTCGACGGT
ACCGCGGGCCCGGGATCCACCGGTCGCCACCATGTCTAAAGGTGAAGAATTATTCACTGGTGTTGTCCCA
ATTTTGGTTGAATTAGATGGTGATGTTAATGGTCACAAATTTTCTGTCTCCGGTGAAGGTGAAGGTGATG
CTACTTACGGTAAATTGACCTTAAAATTGATTTGTACTACTGGTAAATTGCCAGTTCCATGGCCAACCTT
AGTCACTACTTTAGGTTATGGTTTGCAATGTTTTGCTAGATACCCAGATCATATGAAACAACATGACTTT
TTCAAGTCTGCCATGCCAGAAGGTTATGTTCAAGAAAGAACTATTTTTTTCAAAGATGACGGTAACTACA
AGACCAGAGCTGAAGTCAAGTTTGAAGGTGATACCTTAGTTAATAGAATCGAATTAAAAGGTATTGATTT
TAAAGAAGATGGTAACATTTTAGGTCACAAATTGGAATACAACTATAACTCTCACAATGTTTACATCACT
GCTGACAAACAAAAGAATGGTATCAAAGCTAACTTCAAAATTAGACACAACATTGAAGATGGTGGTGTTC
AATTAGCTGACCATTATCAACAAAATACTCCAATTGGTGATGGTCCAGTCTTGTTACCAGACAACCATTA
CTTATCCTATCAATCTAAATTATCCAAAGATCCAAACGAAAAGAGAGACCACATGGTCTTGTTAGAATTT
GTTACTGCTGCTGGTATTACCCATGGTATGGATGAATTGTACAAATAAGCGGCCGCACCCAGCTTTCTTG
TACAAAGTGGTGTAGTTAATTCATGATGGCCGCTGCAGGTCGACCTCGAGGGGGGGCCCGGTACCCAATT
CGCCCTATAGTGAGTCGTATTACGCGCGGATCCAGCTTTGGACTTCTTCGCCAGAGGTTTGGTCAAGTCT
CCAATCAAGGTTGTCGGCTTGTCTACCTTGCCAGAAATTTACGAAAAGATGGAAAAGGGTCAAATCGTTG
GTAGATACGTTGTTGACACTTCTAAATAAGCGAATTTCTTATGATTTATGATTTTTATTATTAAATAAGT
TATAAAAAAAATAAGTGTATACAAATTTTAAAGTGACTCTTAGGTTTTAAAACGAAAATTCTTATTCTTG
AGTAACTCTTTCCTGTAGGTCAGGTTGCTTTCTCAGGTATAGCATGAGGTCGCTCTTATTGACCACACCT
CTACCGGCATGCCAATTCACTGGCCGTCGTTTTACAACGTCGTGACTGGGAAAACCCTGGCGTTACCCAA
CTTAATCGCCTTGCAGCACATCCCCCTTTCGCCAGCTGGCGTAATAGCGAAGAGGCCCGCACCGATCGCC
CTTCCCAACAGTTGCGCAGCCTGAATGGCGAATGGCGCCTGATGCGGTATTTTCTCCTTACGCATCTGTG
CGGTATTTCACACCGCATAATCGGATCGTACTTGTTACCCATCATTGAATTTTGAACATCCGAACCTGGG
AGTTTTCCCTGAAACAGATAGTATATTTGAACCTGTATAATAATATATAGTCTAGCGCTTTACGGAAGAC
AATGTATGTATTTCGGTTCCTGGAGAAACTATTGCATCTATTGCATAGGTAATCTTGCACGTCGCATCCC
CGGTTCATTTTCTGCGTTTCCATCTTGCACTTCAATAGCATATCTTTGTTAACGAAGCATCTGTGCTTCA
TTTTGTAGAACAAAAATGCAACGCGAGAGCGCTAATTTTTCAAACAAAGAATCTGAGCTGCATTTTTACA
GAACAGAAATGCAACGCGAAAGCGCTATTTTACCAACGAAGAATCTGTGCTTCATTTTTGTAAAACAAAA
ATGCAACGCGAGAGCGCTAATTTTTCAAACAAAGAATCTGAGCTGCATTTTTACAGAACAGAAATGCAAC
GCGAGAGCGCTATTTTACCAACAAAGAATCTATACTTCTTTTTTGTTCTACAAAAATGCATCCCGAGAGC
GCTATTTTTCTAACAAAGCATCTTAGATTACTTTTTTTCTCCTTTGTGCGCTCTATAATGCAGTCTCTTG
ATAACTTTTTGCACTGTAGGTCCGTTAAGGTTAGAAGAAGGCTACTTTGGTGTCTATTTTCTCTTCCATA
AAAAAAGCCTGACTCCACTTCCCGCGTTTACTGATTACTAGCGAAGCTGCGGGTGCATTTTTTCAAGATA
AAGGCATCCCCGATTATATTCTATACCGATGTGGATTGCGCATACTTTGTGAACAGAAAGTGATAGCGTT
GATGATTCTTCATTGGTCAGAAAATTATGAACGGTTTCTTCTATTTTGTCTCTATATACTACGTATAGGA
AATGTTTACATTTTCGTATTGTTTTCGATTCACTCTATGAATAGTTCTTACTACAATTTTTTTGTCTAAA
GAGTAATACTAGAGATAAACATAAAAAATGTAGAGGTCGAGTTTAGATGCAAGTTCAAGGAGCGAAAGGT
GGATGGGTAGGTTATATAGGGATATAGCACAGAGATATATAGCAAAGAGATACTTTTGAGCAATGTTTGT
GGAAGCGGTATTCGCAATATTTTAGTAGCTCGTTACAGTCCGGTGCGTTTTTGGTTTTTTGAAAGTGCGT
CTTCAGAGCGCTTTTGGTTTTCAAAAGCGCTCTGAAGTTCCTATACTTTCTAGCTAGAGAATAGGAACTT
CGGAATAGGAACTTCAAAGCGTTTCCGAAAACGAGCGCTTCCGAAAATGCAACGCGAGCTGCGCACATAC
AGCTCACTGTTCACGTCGCACCTATATCTGCGTGTTGCCTGTATATATATATACATGAGAAGAACGGCAT
AGTGCGTGTTTATGCTTAAATGCGTACTTATATGCGTCTATTTATGTAGGATGAAAGGTAGTCTAGTACC
TCCTGTGATATTATCCCATTCCATGCGGGGTATCGTATGCTTCCTTCAGCACTACCCTTTAGCTGTTCTA
TATGCTGCCACTCCTCAATTGGATTAGTCTCATCCTTCAATGCTATCATTTCCTTTGATATTGGATCGAT
CCGATGATAAGCTGTCAAACATGAGAATTGGGTAATAACTGATATAATTAAATTGAAGCTCTAATTTGTG
AGTTTAGTATACATGCATTTACTTATAATACAGTTTTTTAGTTTTGCTGGCCGCATCTTCTCAAATATGC
TTCCCAGCCTGCTTTTCTGTAACGTTCACCCTCTACCTTAGCATCCCTTCCCTTTGCAAATAGTCCTCTT
CCAACAATAATAATGTCAGATCCTGTAGAGACCACATCATCCACGGTTCTATACTGTTGACCCAATGCGT
CTCCCTTGTCATCTAAACCCACACCGGGTGTCATAATCAACCAATCGTAACCTTCATCTCTTCCACCCAT
GTCTCTTTGAGCAATAAAGCCGATAACAAAATCTTTGTCGCTCTTCGCAATGTCAACAGTACCCTTAGTA
TATTCTCCAGTAGATAGGGAGCCCTTGCATGACAATTCTGCTAACATCAAAAGGCCTCTAGGTTCCTTTG
TTACTTCTTCTGCCGCCTGCTTCAAACCGCTAACAATACCTGGGCCCACCACACCGTGTGCATTCGTAAT
GTCTGCCCATTCTGCTATTCTGTATACACCCGCAGAGTACTGCAATTTGACTGTATTACCAATGTCAGCA
AATTTTCTGTCTTCGAAGAGTAAAAAATTGTACTTGGCGGATAATGCCTTTAGCGGCTTAACTGTGCCCT
CCATGGAAAAATCAGTCAAGATATCCACATGTGTTTTTAGTAAACAAATTTTGGGACCTAATGCTTCAAC
TAACTCCAGTAATTCCTTGGTGGTACGAACATCCAATGAAGCACACAAGTTTGTTTGCTTTTCGTGCATG
ATATTAAATAGCTTGGCAGCAACAGGACTAGGATGAGTAGCAGCACGTTCCTTATATGTAGCTTTCGACA
TGATTTATCTTCGTTTCCTGCATGTTTTTGTTCTGTGCAGTTGGGTTAAGAATACTGGGCAATTTCATGT
TTCTTCAACACTACATATGCGTATATATACCAATCTAAGTCTGTGCTCCTTCCTTCGTTCTTCCTTCTGT
TCGGAGATTACCGAATCAAAAAAATTTCAAGGAAACCGAAATCAAAAAAAAGAATAAAAAAAAAATGATG
AATTGAAAAGCTAATTCTTGAAGACGAAAGGGCCTCGTGATACGCCTATTTTTATAGGTTAATGTCATGA
TAATAATGGTTTCTTAGACGTCAGGTGGCACTTTTCGGGGAAATGTGCGCGGAACCCCTATTTGTTTATT
TTTCTAAATACATTCAAATATGTATCCGCTCATGAGACAATAACCCTGATAAATGCTTCAATAATATTGA
AAAAGGAAGAGTATGAGTATTCAACATTTCCGTGTCGCCCTTATTCCCTTTTTTGCGGCATTTTGCCTTC
CTGTTTTTGCTCACCCAGAAACGCTGGTGAAAGTAAAAGATGCTGAAGATCAGTTGGGTGCACGAGTGGG
TTACATCGAACTGGATCTCAACAGCGGTAAGATCCTTGAGAGTTTTCGCCCCGAAGAACGTTTTCCAATG
ATGAGCACTTTTAAAGTTCTGCTATGTGGCGCGGTATTATCCCGTATTGACGCCGGGCAAGAGCAACTCG
GTCGCCGCATACACTATTCTCAGAATGACTTGGTTGAGTACTCACCAGTCACAGAAAAGCATCTTACGGA
TGGCATGACAGTAAGAGAATTATGCAGTGCTGCCATAACCATGAGTGATAACACTGCGGCCAACTTACTT
CTGACAACGATCGGAGGACCGAAGGAGCTAACCGCTTTTTTGCACAACATGGGGGATCATGTAACTCGCC
TTGATCGTTGGGAACCGGAGCTGAATGAAGCCATACCAAACGACGAGCGTGACACCACGATGCCTGTAGC
AATGGCAACAACGTTGCGCAAACTATTAACTGGCGAACTACTTACTCTAGCTTCCCGGCAACAATTAATA
GACTGGATGGAGGCGGATAAAGTTGCAGGACCACTTCTGCGCTCGGCCCTTCCGGCTGGCTGGTTTATTG
CTGATAAATCTGGAGCCGGTGAGCGTGGGTCTCGCGGTATCATTGCAGCACTGGGGCCAGATGGTAAGCC
CTCCCGTATCGTAGTTATCTACACGACGGGGAGTCAGGCAACTATGGATGAACGAAATAGACAGATCGCT
GAGATAGGTGCCTCACTGATTAAGCATTGGTAACTGTCAGACCAAGTTTACTCATATATACTTTAGATTG
ATTTAAAACTTCATTTTTAATTTAAAAGGATCTAGGTGAAGATCCTTTTTGATAATCTCATGACCAAAAT
CCCTTAACGTGAGTTTTCGTTCCACTGAGCGTCAGACCCCGTAGAAAAGATCAAAGGATCTTCTTGAGAT
CCTTTTTTTCTGCGCGTAATCTGCTGCTTGCAAACAAAAAAACCACCGCTACCAGCGGTGGTTTGTTTGC
CGGATCAAGAGCTACCAACTCTTTTTCCGAAGGTAACTGGCTTCAGCAGAGCGCAGATACCAAATACTGT
TCTTCTAGTGTAGCCGTAGTTAGGCCACCACTTCAAGAACTCTGTAGCACCGCCTACATACCTCGCTCTG
CTAATCCTGTTACCAGTGGCTGCTGCCAGTGGCGATAAGTCGTGTCTTACCGGGTTGGACTCAAGACGAT
AGTTACCGGATAAGGCGCAGCGGTCGGGCTGAACGGGGGGTTCGTGCACACAGCCCAGCTTGGAGCGAAC
GACCTACACCGAACTGAGATACCTACAGCGTGAGCTATGAGAAAGCGCCACGCTTCCCGAAGGGAGAAAG
GCGGACAGGTATCCGGTAAGCGGCAGGGTCGGAACAGGAGAGCGCACGAGGGAGCTTCCAGGGGGAAACG
CCTGGTATCTTTATAGTCCTGTCGGGTTTCGCCACCTCTGACTTGAGCGTCGATTTTTGTGATGCTCGTC
AGGGGGGCGGAGCCTATGGAAAAACGCCAGCAACGCGGCCTTTTTACGGTTCCTGGCCTTTTGCTGGCCT
TTTGCTCACATGTTCTTTCCTGCGTTATCCCCTGATTCTGTGGATAACCGTATTACCGCCTTTGAGTGAG
CTGATACCGCTCGCCGCAGCCGAACGACCGAGCGCAGCGAGTCAGTGAGCGAGGAAGCGGAAGAGCGCCC
AATACGCAAACCGCCTCTCCCCGCGCGTTGGCCGATTCATTAATGCAGCTGGCACGACAGGTTTCCCGAC
TGGAAAGCGGGCAGTGAGCGCAACGCAATTAATGTGAGTTAGCTCACTCATTAGGCACCCCAGGCTTTAC
ACTTTATGCTTCCGGCTCGTATGTTGTGTGGAATTGTGAGCGGATAACAATTTCACACAGGAAACAGCTA
TGACCATGATTACGCCAAGCTTACCGCATCAGGAAATTGTAAGCGTTAATATTTTGTTAAAATTCGCGTT
AAATTTTTGTTAAATCAGCTCATTTTTTAACCAATAGGCCGAAATCGGCAAAATCCCTTATAAATCAAAA
GAATAGACCGAGATAGGGT
[37 nt withheld, positions 6950-6986]
AAAGAACGTGGACTCCAACGTCAAAGG
[49 nt withheld, positions 7014-7062]
T
[91 nt withheld, positions 7064-7154]
G
[124 nt withheld, positions 7156-7279]
CCATTCGCCAAGCTTCCTGAAACGGAGAAACATAAACAGGCATTGCTGGGATCACCCATACATCACTCTG
TTTTGCCTGACCTTTTCCGGTAATTTGAAAACAAACCCGGTCTCGAAGCGGAGATCCGGCGATAATTACC
GCAGAAATAAACCCATACACGAGACGTAGAACCAGCCGCACATGGCCGGAGAAACTCCTGCGAGAATTTC
GTAAACTCGCGCGCATTGCATCTGTATTTCCTAATGCGGCACTTCCAGGCCTCGATCGAGACCGTTTATC
CATTGCTTTTTTGTTGTCTTTTTCCCTCGTTCACAGAAAGTCTGAAGAAGCTATAGTAGAACTATGAGCT
TTTTTTGTTTCTGTTTTCCTTTTTTTTTTTTTTACCTCTGTGGAAATTGTTACTCTCACACTCTTTAGTT
CGTTTGTTTGTTTTGTTTATTCCAATTATGACCGGTGACGAAACGTGGTCGATGGTGGGTACCGCTTATG
CTCCCCTCCATTAGTTTCGATTATATAAAAAGGCCAAATATTGTATTATTTTCAAATGTCCTATCATTAT
CGTCTAACATCTAATTTCTCTTAAAT
